>Addgene plasmid #140793 | phlFd-mLin | depositor full sequence | sequence record 273415 | phlFd-mLin sequence 7528 bps
GACGGATCGGGAGATCTCCCGATCCCCTATGGTGCACTCTCAGTACAATCTGCTCTGATGCCGCATAGTT
AAGCCAGTATCTGCTCCCTGCTTGTGTGTTGGAGGTCGCTGAGTAGTGCGCGAGCAAAATTTAAGCTACA
ACAAGGCAAGGCTTGACCGACAATTGCATGAAGAATCTGCTTAGGGTTAGGCGTTTTGCGCTGCTTCGCG
ATGTACGGGCCAGATATACGCGTTGACATTGATTATTGACTAGTTATTAATAGTAATCAATTACGGGGTC
ATTAGTTCATAGCCCATATATGGAGTTCCGCGTTACATAACTTACGGTAAATGGCCCGCCTGGCTGACCG
CCCAACGACCCCCGCCCATTGACGTCAATAATGACGTATGTTCCCATAGTAACGCCAATAGGGACTTTCC
ATTGACGTCAATGGGTGGAGTATTTACGGTAAACTGCCCACTTGGCAGTACATCAAGTGTATCATATGCC
AAGTACGCCCCCTATTGACGTCAATGACGGTAAATGGCCCGCCTGGCATTATGCCCAGTACATGACCTTA
TGGGACTTTCCTACTTGGCAGTACATCTACGTATTAGTCATCGCTATTACCATGGTGATGCGGTTTTGGC
AGTACATCAATGGGCGTGGATAGCGGTTTGACTCACGGGGATTTCCAAGTCTCCACCCCATTGACGTCAA
TGGGAGTTTGTTTTGGCACCAAAATCAACGGGACTTTCCAAAATGTCGTAACAACTCCGCCCCATTGACG
CAAATGGGCGGTAGGCGTGTACGGTGGGAGGTCTATATAAGCAATGATACGAAACGTACCGTATCGTTAA
GGTTCAGATCATGATACGAAACGTACCGTATCGTTAAGGTGCTCCGGGACCGATCCAGCCTCCGGACTCT
AGCGTTTAAACTTAAGCTTGGTACCCGGGGATCCTCTAGGGCCTCTGAGCTATTCCAGAAGTAGTGAAGA
GGCTTTTTTGGAGGCCTAGGCTTTTGCAAAAAGCTCCGGATCGATCCTGAGAACTTCAGGGTGAGTTTGG
GGACCCTTGATTGTTCTTTCTTTTTCGCTATTGTAAAATTCATGTTATATGGAGGGGGCAAAGTTTTCAG
GGTGTTGTTTAGAATGGGAAGATGTCCCTTGTATCACCATGGACCCTCATGATAATTTTGTTTCTTTCAC
TTTCTACTCTGTTGACAACCATTGTCTCCTCTTATTTTCTTTTCATTTTCTGTAACTTTTTCGTTAAACT
TTAGCTTGCATTTGTAACGAATTTTTAAATTCACTTTTGTTTATTTGTCAGATTGTAAGTACTTTCTCTA
ATCACTTTTTTTTCAAGGCAATCAGGGTATATTATATTGTACTTCAGCACAGTTTTAGAGAACAATTGTT
ATAATTAAATGATAAGGTAGAATATTTCTGCATATAAATTCTGGCTGGCGTGGAAATATTCTTATTGGTA
GAAACAACTACATCCTGGTCATCATCCTGCCTTTCTCTTTATGGTTACAATGATATACACTGTTTGAGAT
GAGGATAAAATACTCTGAGTCCAAACCGGGCCCCTCTGCTAACCATGTTCATGCCTTCTTCTTTTTCCTA
CAGGTCCTGCAGGAATAGGACCATGGCCCGGACCCCCTCTAGAAGCTCTATCGGCAGCCTGAGAAGCCCC
CACACCCACAAGGCCATCCTGACCAGCACCATCGAGATCCTGAAAGAGTGCGGCTACAGCGGCCTGAGCA
TCGAGTCTGTGGCTAGAAGGGCTGGCGCCTCCAAGCCCACCATCTACCGGTGGTGGACAAACAAGGCCGC
CCTGATCGCCGAGGTGTACGAGAACGAGAGCGAGCAGGTCCGAAAGTTCCCCGACCTGGGCAGCTTCAAG
GCCGATCTGGACTTCCTGCTGCGGAACCTGTGGAAAGTGTGGCGGGAAACCATCTGCGGCGAGGCCTTCA
GATGCGTGATCGCTGAGGCCCAGCTGGACCCTGCCACCCTGACACAGCTGAAGGACCAGTTCATGGAACG
GCGGAGAGAGATGCCCAAGAAACTGGTGGAAAACGCCATCAGCAACGGCGAGCTGCCCAAGGACACCAAC
CGGGAACTGCTGCTGGATATGATCTTCGGCTTCTGCTGGTACAGACTGCTGACCGAGCAGCTGACCGTGG
AACAGGATATCGAGGAATTCACCTTTCTGCTGATCAACGGCGTGTGCCCCGGCACCCAGAGAGCCAGCCC
CCCCAAGAAAAAGCGGAAAGTGGCTAGCGAGGGCAGAGGAAGTCTTCTAACATGCGGTGACGTGGAGGAG
AATCCCGGCCCTATGGTGAGCAAGGGCGAGGAGGATAACATGGCCATCATCAAGGAGTTCATGCGCTTCA
AGGTGCACATGGAGGGCTCCGTGAACGGCCACGAGTTCGAGATCGAGGGCGAGGGCGAGGGCCGCCCCTA
CGAGGGCACCCAGACCGCCAAGCTGAAGGTGACCAAGGGTGGCCCCCTGCCCTTCGCCTGGGACATCCTG
TCCCCTCAGTTCATGTACGGCTCCAAGGCCTACGTGAAGCACCCCGCCGACATCCCCGACTACTTGAAGC
TGTCCTTCCCCGAGGGCTTCAAGTGGGAGCGCGTGATGAACTTCGAGGACGGCGGCGTGGTGACCGTGAC
CCAGGACTCCTCCCTGCAGGACGGCGAGTTCATCTACAAGGTGAAGCTGCGCGGCACCAACTTCCCCTCC
GACGGCCCCGTAATGCAGAAGAAGACCATGGGCTGGGAGGCCTCCTCCGAGCGGATGTACCCCGAGGACG
GCGCCCTGAAGGGCGAGATCAAGCAGAGGCTGAAGCTGAAGGACGGCGGCCACTACGACGCTGAGGTCAA
GACCACCTACAAGGCCAAGAAGCCCGTGCAGCTGCCCGGCGCCTACAACGTCAACATCAAGTTGGACATC
ACCTCCCACAACGAGGACTACACCATCGTGGAACAGTACGAACGCGCCGAGGGCCGCCACTCCACCGGCG
GCATGGACGAGCTGTACAAGTAAACTTGCATTCACGCGGCCGCAATCAACCTCTGGATTACAAAATTTGT
GAAAGATTGACTGGTATTCTTAACTATGTTGCTCCTTTTACGCTATGTGGATACGCTGCTTTAATGCCTT
TGTATCATGCTATTGCTTCCCGTATGGCTTTCATTTTCTCCTCCTTGTATAAATCCTGGTTGCTGTCTCT
TTATGAGGAGTTGTGGCCCGTTGTCAGGCAACGTGGCGTGGTGTGCACTGTGTTTGCTGACGCAACCCCC
ACTGGTTGGGGCATTGCCACCACCTGTCAGCTCCTTTCCGGGACTTTCGCTTTCCCCCTCCCTATTGCCA
CGGCGGAACTCATCGCCGCCTGCCTTGCCCGCTGCTGGACAGGGGCTCGGCTGTTGGGCACTGACAATTC
CGTGGTGTTGTCCTCGAGTCTAGAGGGCCCGTTTAAACCCGCTGATCAGCCTCGACTGTGCCTTCTAGTT
GCCAGCCATCTGTTGTTTGCCCCTCCCCCGTGCCTTCCTTGACCCTGGAAGGTGCCACTCCCACTGTCCT
TTCCTAATAAAATGAGGAAATTGCATCGCATTGTCTGAGTAGGTGTCATTCTATTCTGGGGGGTGGGGTG
GGGCAGGACAGCAAGGGGGAGGATTGGGAAGACAATAGCAGGCATGCTGGGGATGCGGTGGGCTCTATGG
CTTCTGAGGCGGAAAGAACCAGCTGGGGCTCTAGGGGGTATCCCC
[124 nt withheld, positions 3756-3879]
C
[91 nt withheld, positions 3881-3971]
AGGGTGATGGTTCACGTACCTAGAAGTTCCTATTCCGAAGTTCCTATTCTCTAGAAAGTATAGGAACTTC
CTTGGCCAAAAAGCCTGAACTCACCGCGACGTCTGTCGAGAAGTTTCTGATCGAAAAGTTCGACAGCGTC
TCCGACCTGATGCAGCTCTCGGAGGGCGAAGAATCTCGTGCTTTCAGCTTCGATGTAGGAGGGCGTGGAT
ATGTCCTGCGGGTAAATAGCTGCGCCGATGGTTTCTACAAAGATCGTTATGTTTATCGGCACTTTGCATC
GGCCGCGCTCCCGATTCCGGAAGTGCTTGACATTGGGGAATTCAGCGAGAGCCTGACCTATTGCATCTCC
CGCCGTGCACAGGGTGTCACGTTGCAAGACCTGCCTGAAACCGAACTGCCCGCTGTTCTGCAGCCGGTCG
CGGAGGCCATGGATGCGATCGCTGCGGCCGATCTTAGCCAGACGAGCGGGTTCGGCCCATTCGGACCGCA
AGGAATCGGTCAATACACTACATGGCGTGATTTCATATGCGCGATTGCTGATCCCCATGTGTATCACTGG
CAAACTGTGATGGACGACACCGTCAGTGCGTCCGTCGCGCAGGCTCTCGATGAGCTGATGCTTTGGGCCG
AGGACTGCCCCGAAGTCCGGCACCTCGTGCACGCGGATTTCGGCTCCAACAATGTCCTGACGGACAATGG
CCGCATAACAGCGGTCATTGACTGGAGCGAGGCGATGTTCGGGGATTCCCAATACGAGGTCGCCAACATC
TTCTTCTGGAGGCCGTGGTTGGCTTGTATGGAGCAGCAGACGCGCTACTTCGAGCGGAGGCATCCGGAGC
TTGCAGGATCGCCGCGGCTCCGGGCGTATATGCTCCGCATTGGTCTTGACCAACTCTATCAGAGCTTGGT
TGACGGCAATTTCGATGATGCAGCTTGGGCGCAGGGTCGATGCGACGCAATCGTCCGATCCGGAGCCGGG
ACTGTCGGGCGTACACAAATCGCCCGCAGAAGCGCGGCCGTCTGGACCGATGGCTGTGTAGAAGTACTCG
CCGATAGTGGAAACCGACGCCCCAGCACTCGTCCGAGGGCAAAGGAATAGCACGTACTACGAGATTTCGA
TTCCACCGCCGCCTTCTATGAAAGGTTGGGCTTCGGAATCGTTTTCCGGGACGCCGGCTGGATGATCCTC
CAGCGCGGGGATCTCATGCTGGAGTTCTTCGCCCACCCCAACTTGTTTATTGCAGCTTATAATGGTTACA
AATAAAGCAATAGCATCACAAATTTCACAAATAAAGCATTTTTTTCACTGCATTCTAGTTGTGGTTTGTC
CAAACTCATCAATGTATCTTATCATGTCTGTATACCGTCGACCTCTAGCTAGAGCTTGGCGTAATCATGG
TCATAGCTGTTTCCTGTGTGAAATTGTTATCCGCTCACAATTCCACACAACATACGAGCCGGAAGCATAA
AGTGTAAAGCCTGGGGTGCCTAATGAGTGAGCTAACTCACATTAATTGCGTTGCGCTCACTGCCCGCTTT
CCAGTCGGGAAACCTGTCGTGCCAGCTGCATTAATGAATCGGCCAACGCGCGGGGAGAGGCGGTTTGCGT
ATTGGGCGCTCTTCCGCTTCCTCGCTCACTGACTCGCTGCGCTCGGTCGTTCGGCTGCGGCGAGCGGTAT
CAGCTCACTCAAAGGCGGTAATACGGTTATCCACAGAATCAGGGGATAACGCAGGAAAGAACATGTGAGC
AAAAGGCCAGCAAAAGGCCAGGAACCGTAAAAAGGCCGCGTTGCTGGCGTTTTTCCATAGGCTCCGCCCC
CCTGACGAGCATCACAAAAATCGACGCTCAAGTCAGAGGTGGCGAAACCCGACAGGACTATAAAGATACC
AGGCGTTTCCCCCTGGAAGCTCCCTCGTGCGCTCTCCTGTTCCGACCCTGCCGCTTACCGGATACCTGTC
CGCCTTTCTCCCTTCGGGAAGCGTGGCGCTTTCTCATAGCTCACGCTGTAGGTATCTCAGTTCGGTGTAG
GTCGTTCGCTCCAAGCTGGGCTGTGTGCACGAACCCCCCGTTCAGCCCGACCGCTGCGCCTTATCCGGTA
ACTATCGTCTTGAGTCCAACCCGGTAAGACACGACTTATCGCCACTGGCAGCAGCCACTGGTAACAGGAT
TAGCAGAGCGAGGTATGTAGGCGGTGCTACAGAGTTCTTGAAGTGGTGGCCTAACTACGGCTACACTAGA
AGGACAGTATTTGGTATCTGCGCTCTGCTGAAGCCAGTTACCTTCGGAAAAAGAGTTGGTAGCTCTTGAT
CCGGCAAACAAACCACCGCTGGTAGCGGTGGTTTTTTTGTTTGCAAGCAGCAGATTACGCGCAGAAAAAA
AGGATCTCAAGAAGATCCTTTGATCTTTTCTACGGGGTCTGACGCTCAGTGGAACGAAAACTCACGTTAA
GGGATTTTGGTCATGAGATTATCAAAAAGGATCTTCACCTAGATCCTTTTAAATTAAAAATGAAGTTTTA
AATCAATCTAAAGTATATATGAGTAAACTTGGTCTGACAGTTACCAATGCTTAATCAGTGAGGCACCTAT
CTCAGCGATCTGTCTATTTCGTTCATCCATAGTTGCCTGACTCCCCGTCGTGTAGATAACTACGATACGG
GAGGGCTTACCATCTGGCCCCAGTGCTGCAATGATACCGCGAGACCCACGCTCACCGGCTCCAGATTTAT
CAGCAATAAACCAGCCAGCCGGAAGGGCCGAGCGCAGAAGTGGTCCTGCAACTTTATCCGCCTCCATCCA
GTCTATTAATTGTTGCCGGGAAGCTAGAGTAAGTAGTTCGCCAGTTAATAGTTTGCGCAACGTTGTTGCC
ATTGCTACAGGCATCGTGGTGTCACGCTCGTCGTTTGGTATGGCTTCATTCAGCTCCGGTTCCCAACGAT
CAAGGCGAGTTACATGATCCCCCATGTTGTGCAAAAAAGCGGTTAGCTCCTTCGGTCCTCCGATCGTTGT
CAGAAGTAAGTTGGCCGCAGTGTTATCACTCATGGTTATGGCAGCACTGCATAATTCTCTTACTGTCATG
CCATCCGTAAGATGCTTTTCTGTGACTGGTGAGTACTCAACCAAGTCATTCTGAGAATAGTGTATGCGGC
GACCGAGTTGCTCTTGCCCGGCGTCAATACGGGATAATACCGCGCCACATAGCAGAACTTTAAAAGTGCT
CATCATTGGAAAACGTTCTTCGGGGCGAAAACTCTCAAGGATCTTACCGCTGTTGAGATCCAGTTCGATG
TAACCCACTCGTGCACCCAACTGATCTTCAGCATCTTTTACTTTCACCAGCGTTTCTGGGTGAGCAAAAA
CAGGAAGGCAAAATGCCGCAAAAAAGGGAATAAGGGCGACACGGAAATGTTGAATACTCATACTCTTCCT
TTTTCAATATTATTGAAGCATTTATCAGGGTTATTGTCTCATGAGCGGATACATATTTGAATGTATTTAG
AAAAATAAACAAATAGGGGTTCCGCGCACATTTCCCCGAAAAGTGCCACCTGACGTC
Features (pLannotate 1.2.2; 22 found; start..end, strand, type, name):
     28..80      -  misc_feature   bom (fragment): basis of mobility region from pBR322
    235..614     +  enhancer       CMV enhancer: human cytomegalovirus immediate early enhancer
    615..813     +  promoter       CMV promoter: human cytomegalovirus (CMV) immediate early promoter
    925..949     +  misc_feature   MCS (fragment): pUC18/19 multiple cloning site
    950..1010    +  promoter       SV40 promoter (fragment): SV40 early promoter
   1041..1613    +  intron         β-globin intron: intron from rabbit β-globin gene
   2323..3030    +  CDS            mCherry: mCherry is a basic (constitutively fluorescent) red fluorescent protein published in 2004, derived from Discosoma sp.. It is reported to be a very rapidly-maturing monomer with low acid sensitivity.
   3054..3442    +  misc_feature   WPRE: woodchuck hepatitis virus posttranscriptional regulatory element
   3486..3710    +  polyA_signal   bGH poly(A) signal: bovine growth hormone polyadenylation signal
   3714..3735    +  promoter       SV40 promoter (fragment): SV40 enhancer and early promoter
   3756..3989    +  rep_origin     f1 ori (fragment) (sequence partly withheld): f1 bacteriophage origin of replication; arrow indicates direction of (+) strand synthesis
   3994..4041    +  protein_bind   FRT: FLP-mediated recombination occurs in the 8-bp core sequence TCTAGAAA (Turan and Bode, 2011). FLP recombinase from the Saccharomyces cerevisiae 2μ plasmid
   4049..5071    +  CDS            HygR: aminoglycoside phosphotransferase from E. coli; aph(4)-Ia; confers resistance to hygromycin
   5081..5206    +  CDS            ble (fragment): BLE_KLEPN - Experimental evidence at protein level: Swiss-Prot protein existence level 1. Binding protein with a strong affinity to the bleomycin family of antibiotics. Binds to CL990; an antimitotic-antibiotic compound. From Klebsiella pneumoniae.
   5201..5322    +  polyA_signal   SV40 poly(A) signal: SV40 polyadenylation signal
   5395..5411    -  protein_bind   lac operator: The lac repressor binds to the lac operator to inhibit transcription in E. coli. This inhibition can be relieved by adding lactose or isopropyl-β-D-thiogalactopyranoside (IPTG). lac repressor encoded by lacI
   5419..5449    -  promoter       lac promoter: promoter for the E. coli lac operon
   5464..5485    -  protein_bind   CAP binding site: CAP binding activates transcription in the presence of cAMP. E. coli catabolite activator protein
   5498..5590    -  CDS            lacI (fragment): lac repressor; lacI; The lac repressor binds to the lac operator to inhibit transcription in E. coli. This inhibition can be relieved by adding lactose or isopropyl-β-D-thiogalactopyranoside (IPTG).
   5773..6361    -  rep_origin     ori: high-copy-number ColE1/pMB1/pBR322/pUC origin of replication
   6532..7392    -  CDS            AmpR: β-lactamase; bla; confers resistance to ampicillin, carbenicillin, and related antibiotics
   7393..7497    -  promoter       AmpR promoter: bla
