>Addgene plasmid #140793 | phlFd-mLin | addgene full sequence | sequence record 296026 | Addgene NGS Result
CACCTGACGTCGACGGATCGGGAGATCTCCCGATCCCCTATGGTGCACTCTCAGTACAATCTGCTCTGAT
GCCGCATAGTTAAGCCAGTATCTGCTCCCTGCTTGTGTGTTGGAGGTCGCTGAGTAGTGCGCGAGCAAAA
TTTAAGCTACAACAAGGCAAGGCTTGACCGACAATTGCATGAAGAATCTGCTTAGGGTTAGGCGTTTTGC
GCTGCTTCGCGATGTACGGGCCAGATATACGCGTTGACATTGATTATTGACTAGTTATTAATAGTAATCA
ATTACGGGGTCATTAGTTCATAGCCCATATATGGAGTTCCGCGTTACATAACTTACGGTAAATGGCCCGC
CTGGCTGACCGCCCAACGACCCCCGCCCATTGACGTCAATAATGACGTATGTTCCCATAGTAACGCCAAT
AGGGACTTTCCATTGACGTCAATGGGTGGAGTATTTACGGTAAACTGCCCACTTGGCAGTACATCAAGTG
TATCATATGCCAAGTACGCCCCCTATTGACGTCAATGACGGTAAATGGCCCGCCTGGCATTATGCCCAGT
ACATGACCTTATGGGACTTTCCTACTTGGCAGTACATCTACGTATTAGTCATCGCTATTACCATGGTGAT
GCGGTTTTGGCAGTACATCAATGGGCGTGGATAGCGGTTTGACTCACGGGGATTTCCAAGTCTCCACCCC
ATTGACGTCAATGGGAGTTTGTTTTGGCACCAAAATCAACGGGACTTTCCAAAATGTCGTAACAACTCCG
CCCCATTGACGCAAATGGGCGGTAGGCGTGTACGGTGGGAGGTCTATATAAGCAATGATACGAAACGTAC
CGTATCGTTAAGGTTCAGATCATGATACGAAACGTACCGTATCGTTAAGGTGCTCCGGGACCGATCCAGC
CTCCGGACTCTAGCGTTTAAACTTAAGCTTGGTACCCGGGGATCCTCTAGGGCCTCTGAGCTATTCCAGA
AGTAGTGAAGAGGCTTTTTTGGAGGCCTAGGCTTTTGCAAAAAGCTCCGGATCGATCCTGAGAACTTCAG
GGTGAGTTTGGGGACCCTTGATTGTTCTTTCTTTTTCGCTATTGTAAAATTCATGTTATATGGAGGGGGC
AAAGTTTTCAGGGTGTTGTTTAGAATGGGAAGATGTCCCTTGTATCACCATGGACCCTCATGATAATTTT
GTTTCTTTCACTTTCTACTCTGTTGACAACCATTGTCTCCTCTTATTTTCTTTTCATTTTCTGTAACTTT
TTCGTTAAACTTTAGCTTGCATTTGTAACGAATTTTTAAATTCACTTTTGTTTATTTGTCAGATTGTAAG
TACTTTCTCTAATCACTTTTTTTTCAAGGCAATCAGGGTATATTATATTGTACTTCAGCACAGTTTTAGA
GAACAATTGTTATAATTAAATGATAAGGTAGAATATTTCTGCATATAAATTCTGGCTGGCGTGGAAATAT
TCTTATTGGTAGAAACAACTACATCCTGGTCATCATCCTGCCTTTCTCTTTATGGTTACAATGATATACA
CTGTTTGAGATGAGGATAAAATACTCTGAGTCCAAACCGGGCCCCTCTGCTAACCATGTTCATGCCTTCT
TCTTTTTCCTACAGGTCCTGCAGGAATAGGACCATGGCCCGGACCCCCTCTAGAAGCTCTATCGGCAGCC
TGAGAAGCCCCCACACCCACAAGGCCATCCTGACCAGCACCATCGAGATCCTGAAAGAGTGCGGCTACAG
CGGCCTGAGCATCGAGTCTGTGGCTAGAAGGGCTGGCGCCTCCAAGCCCACCATCTACCGGTGGTGGACA
AACAAGGCCGCCCTGATCGCCGAGGTGTACGAGAACGAGAGCGAGCAGGTCCGAAAGTTCCCCGACCTGG
GCAGCTTCAAGGCCGATCTGGACTTCCTGCTGCGGAACCTGTGGAAAGTGTGGCGGGAAACCATCTGCGG
CGAGGCCTTCAGATGCGTGATCGCTGAGGCCCAGCTGGACCCTGCCACCCTGACACAGCTGAAGGACCAG
TTCATGGAACGGCGGAGAGAGATGCCCAAGAAACTGGTGGAAAACGCCATCAGCAACGGCGAGCTGCCCA
AGGACACCAACCGGGAACTGCTGCTGGATATGATCTTCGGCTTCTGCTGGTACAGACTGCTGACCGAGCA
GCTGACCGTGGAACAGGATATCGAGGAATTCACCTTTCTGCTGATCAACGGCGTGTGCCCCGGCACCCAG
AGAGCCAGCCCCCCCAAGAAAAAGCGGAAAGTGGCTAGCGAGGGCAGAGGAAGTCTTCTAACATGCGGTG
ACGTGGAGGAGAATCCCGGCCCTATGGTGAGCAAGGGCGAGGAGGATAACATGGCCATCATCAAGGAGTT
CATGCGCTTCAAGGTGCACATGGAGGGCTCCGTGAACGGCCACGAGTTCGAGATCGAGGGCGAGGGCGAG
GGCCGCCCCTACGAGGGCACCCAGACCGCCAAGCTGAAGGTGACCAAGGGTGGCCCCCTGCCCTTCGCCT
GGGACATCCTGTCCCCTCAGTTCATGTACGGCTCCAAGGCCTACGTGAAGCACCCCGCCGACATCCCCGA
CTACTTGAAGCTGTCCTTCCCCGAGGGCTTCAAGTGGGAGCGCGTGATGAACTTCGAGGACGGCGGCGTG
GTGACCGTGACCCAGGACTCCTCCCTGCAGGACGGCGAGTTCATCTACAAGGTGAAGCTGCGCGGCACCA
ACTTCCCCTCCGACGGCCCCGTAATGCAGAAGAAGACCATGGGCTGGGAGGCCTCCTCCGAGCGGATGTA
CCCCGAGGACGGCGCCCTGAAGGGCGAGATCAAGCAGAGGCTGAAGCTGAAGGACGGCGGCCACTACGAC
GCTGAGGTCAAGACCACCTACAAGGCCAAGAAGCCCGTGCAGCTGCCCGGCGCCTACAACGTCAACATCA
AGTTGGACATCACCTCCCACAACGAGGACTACACCATCGTGGAACAGTACGAACGCGCCGAGGGCCGCCA
CTCCACCGGCGGCATGGACGAGCTGTACAAGTAAACTTGCATTCACGCGGCCGCAATCAACCTCTGGATT
ACAAAATTTGTGAAAGATTGACTGGTATTCTTAACTATGTTGCTCCTTTTACGCTATGTGGATACGCTGC
TTTAATGCCTTTGTATCATGCTATTGCTTCCCGTATGGCTTTCATTTTCTCCTCCTTGTATAAATCCTGG
TTGCTGTCTCTTTATGAGGAGTTGTGGCCCGTTGTCAGGCAACGTGGCGTGGTGTGCACTGTGTTTGCTG
ACGCAACCCCCACTGGTTGGGGCATTGCCACCACCTGTCAGCTCCTTTCCGGGACTTTCGCTTTCCCCCT
CCCTATTGCCACGGCGGAACTCATCGCCGCCTGCCTTGCCCGCTGCTGGACAGGGGCTCGGCTGTTGGGC
ACTGACAATTCCGTGGTGTTGTCCTCGAGTCTAGAGGGCCCGTTTAAACCCGCTGATCAGCCTCGACTGT
GCCTTCTAGTTGCCAGCCATCTGTTGTTTGCCCCTCCCCCGTGCCTTCCTTGACCCTGGAAGGTGCCACT
CCCACTGTCCTTTCCTAATAAAATGAGGAAATTGCATCGCATTGTCTGAGTAGGTGTCATTCTATTCTGG
GGGGTGGGGTGGGGCAGGACAGCAAGGGGGAGGATTGGGAAGACAATAGCAGGCATGCTGGGGATGCGGT
GGGCTCTATGGCTTCTGAGGCGGAAAGAACCAGCTGGGGCTCTAGGGGGTATCCCC
[124 nt withheld, positions 3767-3890]
C
[91 nt withheld, positions 3892-3982]
AGGGTGATGGTTCACGTACCTAGAAGTTCCTATTCCGAAGTTCCTATTCTCTAGAAAGTATAGGAACTTC
CTTGGCCAAAAAGCCTGAACTCACCGCGACGTCTGTCGAGAAGTTTCTGATCGAAAAGTTCGACAGCGTC
TCCGACCTGATGCAGCTCTCGGAGGGCGAAGAATCTCGTGCTTTCAGCTTCGATGTAGGAGGGCGTGGAT
ATGTCCTGCGGGTAAATAGCTGCGCCGATGGTTTCTACAAAGATCGTTATGTTTATCGGCACTTTGCATC
GGCCGCGCTCCCGATTCCGGAAGTGCTTGACATTGGGGAATTCAGCGAGAGCCTGACCTATTGCATCTCC
CGCCGTGCACAGGGTGTCACGTTGCAAGACCTGCCTGAAACCGAACTGCCCGCTGTTCTGCAGCCGGTCG
CGGAGGCCATGGATGCGATCGCTGCGGCCGATCTTAGCCAGACGAGCGGGTTCGGCCCATTCGGACCGCA
AGGAATCGGTCAATACACTACATGGCGTGATTTCATATGCGCGATTGCTGATCCCCATGTGTATCACTGG
CAAACTGTGATGGACGACACCGTCAGTGCGTCCGTCGCGCAGGCTCTCGATGAGCTGATGCTTTGGGCCG
AGGACTGCCCCGAAGTCCGGCACCTCGTGCACGCGGATTTCGGCTCCAACAATGTCCTGACGGACAATGG
CCGCATAACAGCGGTCATTGACTGGAGCGAGGCGATGTTCGGGGATTCCCAATACGAGGTCGCCAACATC
TTCTTCTGGAGGCCGTGGTTGGCTTGTATGGAGCAGCAGACGCGCTACTTCGAGCGGAGGCATCCGGAGC
TTGCAGGATCGCCGCGGCTCCGGGCGTATATGCTCCGCATTGGTCTTGACCAACTCTATCAGAGCTTGGT
TGACGGCAATTTCGATGATGCAGCTTGGGCGCAGGGTCGATGCGACGCAATCGTCCGATCCGGAGCCGGG
ACTGTCGGGCGTACACAAATCGCCCGCAGAAGCGCGGCCGTCTGGACCGATGGCTGTGTAGAAGTACTCG
CCGATAGTGGAAACCGACGCCCCAGCACTCGTCCGAGGGCAAAGGAATAGCACGTACTACGAGATTTCGA
TTCCACCGCCGCCTTCTATGAAAGGTTGGGCTTCGGAATCGTTTTCCGGGACGCCGGCTGGATGATCCTC
CAGCGCGGGGATCTCATGCTGGAGTTCTTCGCCCACCCCAACTTGTTTATTGCAGCTTATAATGGTTACA
AATAAAGCAATAGCATCACAAATTTCACAAATAAAGCATTTTTTTCACTGCATTCTAGTTGTGGTTTGTC
CAAACTCATCAATGTATCTTATCATGTCTGTATACCGTCGACCTCTAGCTAGAGCTTGGCGTAATCATGG
TCATAGCTGTTTCCTGTGTGAAATTGTTATCCGCTCACAATTCCACACAACATACGAGCCGGAAGCATAA
AGTGTAAAGCCTGGGGTGCCTAATGAGTGAGCTAACTCACATTAATTGCGTTGCGCTCACTGCCCGCTTT
CCAGTCGGGAAACCTGTCGTGCCAGCTGCATTAATGAATCGGCCAACGCGCGGGGAGAGGCGGTTTGCGT
ATTGGGCGCTCTTCCGCTTCCTCGCTCACTGACTCGCTGCGCTCGGTCGTTCGGCTGCGGCGAGCGGTAT
CAGCTCACTCAAAGGCGGTAATACGGTTATCCACAGAATCAGGGGATAACGCAGGAAAGAACATGTGAGC
AAAAGGCCAGCAAAAGGCCAGGAACCGTAAAAAGGCCGCGTTGCTGGCGTTTTTCCATAGGCTCCGCCCC
CCTGACGAGCATCACAAAAATCGACGCTCAAGTCAGAGGTGGCGAAACCCGACAGGACTATAAAGATACC
AGGCGTTTCCCCCTGGAAGCTCCCTCGTGCGCTCTCCTGTTCCGACCCTGCCGCTTACCGGATACCTGTC
CGCCTTTCTCCCTTCGGGAAGCGTGGCGCTTTCTCATAGCTCACGCTGTAGGTATCTCAGTTCGGTGTAG
GTCGTTCGCTCCAAGCTGGGCTGTGTGCACGAACCCCCCGTTCAGCCCGACCGCTGCGCCTTATCCGGTA
ACTATCGTCTTGAGTCCAACCCGGTAAGACACGACTTATCGCCACTGGCAGCAGCCACTGGTAACAGGAT
TAGCAGAGCGAGGTATGTAGGCGGTGCTACAGAGTTCTTGAAGTGGTGGCCTAACTACGGCTACACTAGA
AGAACAGTATTTGGTATCTGCGCTCTGCTGAAGCCAGTTACCTTCGGAAAAAGAGTTGGTAGCTCTTGAT
CCGGCAAACAAACCACCGCTGGTAGCGGTGGTTTTTTTGTTTGCAAGCAGCAGATTACGCGCAGAAAAAA
AGGATCTCAAGAAGATCCTTTGATCTTTTCTACGGGGTCTGACGCTCAGTGGAACGAAAACTCACGTTAA
GGGATTTTGGTCATGAGATTATCAAAAAGGATCTTCACCTAGATCCTTTTAAATTAAAAATGAAGTTTTA
AATCAATCTAAAGTATATATGAGTAAACTTGGTCTGACAGTTACCAATGCTTAATCAGTGAGGCACCTAT
CTCAGCGATCTGTCTATTTCGTTCATCCATAGTTGCCTGACTCCCCGTCGTGTAGATAACTACGATACGG
GAGGGCTTACCATCTGGCCCCAGTGCTGCAATGATACCGCGAGACCCACGCTCACCGGCTCCAGATTTAT
CAGCAATAAACCAGCCAGCCGGAAGGGCCGAGCGCAGAAGTGGTCCTGCAACTTTATCCGCCTCCATCCA
GTCTATTAATTGTTGCCGGGAAGCTAGAGTAAGTAGTTCGCCAGTTAATAGTTTGCGCAACGTTGTTGCC
ATTGCTACAGGCATCGTGGTGTCACGCTCGTCGTTTGGTATGGCTTCATTCAGCTCCGGTTCCCAACGAT
CAAGGCGAGTTACATGATCCCCCATGTTGTGCAAAAAAGCGGTTAGCTCCTTCGGTCCTCCGATCGTTGT
CAGAAGTAAGTTGGCCGCAGTGTTATCACTCATGGTTATGGCAGCACTGCATAATTCTCTTACTGTCATG
CCATCCGTAAGATGCTTTTCTGTGACTGGTGAGTACTCAACCAAGTCATTCTGAGAATAGTGTATGCGGC
GACCGAGTTGCTCTTGCCCGGCGTCAATACGGGATAATACCGCGCCACATAGCAGAACTTTAAAAGTGCT
CATCATTGGAAAACGTTCTTCGGGGCGAAAACTCTCAAGGATCTTACCGCTGTTGAGATCCAGTTCGATG
TAACCCACTCGTGCACCCAACTGATCTTCAGCATCTTTTACTTTCACCAGCGTTTCTGGGTGAGCAAAAA
CAGGAAGGCAAAATGCCGCAAAAAAGGGAATAAGGGCGACACGGAAATGTTGAATACTCATACTCTTCCT
TTTTCAATATTATTGAAGCATTTATCAGGGTTATTGTCTCATGAGCGGATACATATTTGAATGTATTTAG
AAAAATAAACAAATAGGGGTTCCGCGCACATTTCCCCGAAAAGTGC
Features (pLannotate 1.2.2; 22 found; start..end, strand, type, name):
     39..91      -  misc_feature   bom (fragment): basis of mobility region from pBR322
    246..625     +  enhancer       CMV enhancer: human cytomegalovirus immediate early enhancer
    626..824     +  promoter       CMV promoter: human cytomegalovirus (CMV) immediate early promoter
    936..960     +  misc_feature   MCS (fragment): pUC18/19 multiple cloning site
    961..1021    +  promoter       SV40 promoter (fragment): SV40 early promoter
   1052..1624    +  intron         β-globin intron: intron from rabbit β-globin gene
   2334..3041    +  CDS            mCherry: mCherry is a basic (constitutively fluorescent) red fluorescent protein published in 2004, derived from Discosoma sp.. It is reported to be a very rapidly-maturing monomer with low acid sensitivity.
   3065..3453    +  misc_feature   WPRE: woodchuck hepatitis virus posttranscriptional regulatory element
   3497..3721    +  polyA_signal   bGH poly(A) signal: bovine growth hormone polyadenylation signal
   3725..3746    +  promoter       SV40 promoter (fragment): SV40 enhancer and early promoter
   3767..4000    +  rep_origin     f1 ori (fragment) (sequence partly withheld): f1 bacteriophage origin of replication; arrow indicates direction of (+) strand synthesis
   4005..4052    +  protein_bind   FRT: FLP-mediated recombination occurs in the 8-bp core sequence TCTAGAAA (Turan and Bode, 2011). FLP recombinase from the Saccharomyces cerevisiae 2μ plasmid
   4060..5082    +  CDS            HygR: aminoglycoside phosphotransferase from E. coli; aph(4)-Ia; confers resistance to hygromycin
   5092..5217    +  CDS            ble (fragment): BLE_KLEPN - Experimental evidence at protein level: Swiss-Prot protein existence level 1. Binding protein with a strong affinity to the bleomycin family of antibiotics. Binds to CL990; an antimitotic-antibiotic compound. From Klebsiella pneumoniae.
   5212..5333    +  polyA_signal   SV40 poly(A) signal: SV40 polyadenylation signal
   5406..5422    -  protein_bind   lac operator: The lac repressor binds to the lac operator to inhibit transcription in E. coli. This inhibition can be relieved by adding lactose or isopropyl-β-D-thiogalactopyranoside (IPTG). lac repressor encoded by lacI
   5430..5460    -  promoter       lac promoter: promoter for the E. coli lac operon
   5475..5496    -  protein_bind   CAP binding site: CAP binding activates transcription in the presence of cAMP. E. coli catabolite activator protein
   5509..5601    -  CDS            lacI (fragment): lac repressor; lacI; The lac repressor binds to the lac operator to inhibit transcription in E. coli. This inhibition can be relieved by adding lactose or isopropyl-β-D-thiogalactopyranoside (IPTG).
   5784..6372    -  rep_origin     ori: high-copy-number ColE1/pMB1/pBR322/pUC origin of replication
   6543..7403    -  CDS            AmpR: β-lactamase; bla; confers resistance to ampicillin, carbenicillin, and related antibiotics
   7404..7508    -  promoter       AmpR promoter: bla
