[The description below was written by a language model from this plasmid's Addgene catalogue record and pLannotate feature annotations shown in this document.]
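Description:
phlFd-mLin is a 7,528 bp mammalian expression plasmid carrying a synthetic gene circuit on an FRT-Hygromycin backbone. It is propagated in E. coli through a high-copy ColE1/pUC-type origin with ampicillin selection (AmpR under its own bla promoter). Remnants of a lac promoter/operator region, an f1 origin fragment and a bom fragment are backbone leftovers. For mammalian cells, the backbone provides an FRT site placed directly upstream of a hygromycin resistance coding sequence followed by an SV40 poly(A) signal. No complete promoter is annotated ahead of HygR. This layout is typical of vectors meant for FLP-mediated integration at a genomic FRT landing site, where recombination supplies the elements needed for hygromycin resistance, although the record does not describe the integration strategy explicitly.

The roughly 3.5 kb insert, assembled by Gibson cloning, is described as CMV-phlFO2-PhlFR-2A-mCherry, a "linearizer" circuit. The CMV enhancer and promoter, which by the insert name carry PhlF operator sites, drive a transcript containing a rabbit β-globin intron. This is followed by the PhlF repressor linked through a 2A peptide to mCherry, then a WPRE and the bGH poly(A) signal. Because the repressor is expressed from a promoter it can itself bind, the design implies negative autoregulation, and mCherry co-translated from the same message reports circuit output. The feature tables do not annotate the operators, the PhlF coding sequence or the 2A element, which presumably lie in the unannotated gaps flanking the intron and upstream of mCherry. The depositor and sequencing-derived records otherwise show the same features, offset by 11 bases. The associated work concerns multiplexed tuning of gene expression with orthogonal synthetic circuits in mammalian cells.
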