Addgene plasmid #140793: phlFd-mLin
Purpose: CMV-phlFo2-phlFR-2A-mCherry mammalian synthetic gene circuit
Depositing lab: Gabor Balazsi. Depositing organization: Stony Brook University. Publication: Multiplexed Gene Expression Tuning with Orthogonal Synthetic Gene Circuits. Szenk M, Yim T, Balazsi G. ACS Synth Biol. 2020 Apr 17;9(4):930-939. doi: 10.1021/acssynbio.9b00534. Epub 2020 Mar 23. PubMed 32167761.
Backbone
  Vector backbone: FRT-Hygromycin
  Total vector size (bp): 7528
  Vector type: Mammalian Expression
  Selectable markers: Hygromycin
Growth in bacteria
  Bacterial resistance: Ampicillin, 100 μg/mL
  Growth temperature: 37°C
  Growth strain: DH5alpha
  Copy number: High Copy
Gene/Insert
  Gene/Insert name: phlFd-mLinearizer (alt name: CMV-phlFO2-PhlFR-2A-mCherry)
  Insert size (bp): 3476
  Promoter: CMV
  Cloning method: Gibson Cloning
  Sequencing primers: 5′ CATCAAGTGTATCATATGCC; 3′ TGTTTGTCCACCACCGGTAGAT
Terms and licenses: Academic/Nonprofit Terms; Industry Terms: Not Available to Industry
How to cite: phlFd-mLin was a gift from Gabor Balazsi (Addgene plasmid # 140793 ; http://n2t.net/addgene:140793 ; RRID:Addgene_140793)
